Addgene plasmid #107846: pHBS1201 [IBB-GFP-mCherry3E]-[BFP-P2A-TDP43 6xΦ]
Purpose: To test the effect of sequence on TDP43 splicing activity
Depositing lab: Rajat Rohatgi. Depositing organization: Stanford University.
Backbone
  Vector backbone: pBI
  Vector type: Mammalian Expression
Growth in bacteria
  Bacterial resistance: Ampicillin, 100 μg/mL
  Growth temperature: 37°C
  Growth strain: DH5alpha
  Copy number: High Copy
Gene/Insert
  Gene/Insert name: TARDBP mutant
  Species: H. sapiens (human)
  Mutation: All hydrophobics combined in six clusters in splicing reporter
  Entrez Gene: TARDBP (a.k.a. ALS10, TDP-43)
  Cloning method: Gibson Cloning
Terms and licenses: Academic/Nonprofit Terms; Industry Terms: Not Available to Industry
How to cite: pHBS1201 [IBB-GFP-mCherry3E]-[BFP-P2A-TDP43 6xΦ] was a gift from Rajat Rohatgi (Addgene plasmid # 107846 ; http://n2t.net/addgene:107846 ; RRID:Addgene_107846)
