[The description below was written by a language model from this plasmid's Addgene catalogue record and pLannotate feature annotations shown in this document.]
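Description:
pHBS1201 [IBB-GFP-mCherry3E]-[BFP-P2A-TDP43 6xΦ] is a 9.6 kb mammalian expression plasmid built on the bidirectional pBI backbone. It is maintained in E. coli through a high-copy ColE1/pUC-type origin and selected with ampicillin (AmpR under its own bla promoter). No mammalian selection marker is annotated, so the plasmid appears suited to transient transfection.

The payload consists of two divergent transcription units sharing a central CMV enhancer region, each ending in a rabbit β-globin intron and poly(A) signal. On one side, the full CMV enhancer/promoter drives TagBFP followed by human TARDBP (TDP-43). The name indicates a P2A peptide between them, which would let BFP report expression level while TDP-43 is released as a separate protein, although P2A is not annotated in the feature table. The TDP-43 carries the "6xΦ" mutation, recorded as all hydrophobic residues combined into six clusters; the record does not say which region of the protein is altered.

On the other side, a minimal CMV promoter drives the splicing reporter. This begins with a KPNA2 fragment, corresponding to the importin-β-binding (IBB) domain in the name and presumably directing nuclear localisation, fused to superfolder GFP. It continues into an mCherry coding sequence split into two fragments by an insertion containing CFTR-derived sequence. TDP-43 is known to regulate CFTR exon splicing, so the insertion presumably serves as the TDP-43-responsive element, making red fluorescence relative to green depend on how it is spliced. The exact logic is not spelled out in the record.

The stated purpose is to test how TDP-43 sequence affects its splicing activity, with all three colours read out from a single plasmid.
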