Features (pLannotate 1.2.2; 24 found; start..end, strand, type, name):
    325..380     -  polyA_signal   β-globin poly(A) signal: rabbit β-globin polyadenylation signal (Gil and Proudfoot, 1987)
    451..573     -  CDS            HBB: HBB_COLGU - Experimental evidence at transcript level: Swiss-Prot protein existence level 2. Involved in oxygen transport from the lung to the various peripheral tissues. From Colobus guereza (Mantled guereza) (Eastern black-and-white colobus monkey).
    577..1149    -  intron         β-globin intron: intron from rabbit β-globin gene
   1180..1200    +  protein_bind   attB2: mutant version of attB; core recombination site for the Gateway® BP reaction BP Clonase™
   1210..1804    -  CDS            mCherry (fragment): monomeric derivative of DsRed fluorescent protein (Shaner et al., 2004) mammalian codon-optimized
   2083..2289    -  CDS            CFTR (fragment): CFTR_HUMAN - Also known as ABCC7. Experimental evidence at protein level: Swiss-Prot protein existence level 1. Epithelial ion channel that plays an important role in the regulation of epithelial ion and water transport and fluid homeostasis (PubMed:26823428). Mediates the transport of chloride ions across the cell membrane (PubMed:10792060, PubMed:11524016, PubMed:11707463, PubMed:12519745, PubMed:15010471, PubMed:12588899, PubMed:17036051, PubMed:19398555, PubMed:19621064, PubMed:22178883, PubMed:25330774, PubMed:1712898, PubMed:8910473, PubMed:9804160, PubMed:12529365, PubMed:17182731, PubM
   2382..2493    -  CDS            mCherry (fragment): monomeric derivative of DsRed fluorescent protein (Shaner et al., 2004) mammalian codon-optimized
   2512..3213    -  CDS            Superfolder GFP: Superfolder GFP is a basic (constitutively fluorescent) green fluorescent protein published in 2005, derived from Aequorea victoria. It is reported to be a very rapidly-maturing weak dimer.
   3199..3393    -  CDS            KPNA2 (fragment): IMA1_HUMAN - Also known as RCH1, SRP1. Experimental evidence at protein level: Swiss-Prot protein existence level 1. Functions in nuclear protein import as an adapter protein for nuclear receptor KPNB1. Binds specifically and directly to substrates containing either a simple or bipartite NLS motif. Docking of the importin/substrate complex to the nuclear pore complex (NPC) is mediated by KPNB1 through binding to nucleoporin FxFG repeats and the complex is subsequently translocated through the pore by an energy requiring, Ran-dependent mechanism. At the nucleoplasmic side of the NPC, Ran binds
   3450..3484    -  promoter       minimal CMV promoter (fragment): human cytomegalovirus (CMV) immediate early promoter
   3562..3865    +  enhancer       CMV enhancer: human cytomegalovirus immediate early enhancer
   3866..4069    +  promoter       CMV promoter: human cytomegalovirus (CMV) immediate early promoter
   4143..4838    +  CDS            TagBFP: TagBFP is a basic (constitutively fluorescent) blue fluorescent protein published in 2008, derived from Entacmaea quadricolor. It is reported to be a very rapidly-maturing monomer with very low acid sensitivity.
   4839..4904    +  misc_feature   MCS: multiple cloning site
   4986..6227    +  CDS            TARDBP: TADBP_HUMAN - Also known as TDP43. Experimental evidence at protein level: Swiss-Prot protein existence level 1. RNA-binding protein that is involved in various steps of RNA biogenesis and processing (PubMed:23519609). Preferentially binds, via its two RNA recognition motifs RRM1 and RRM2, to GU-repeats on RNA molecules predominantly localized within long introns and in the 3'UTR of mRNAs (PubMed:23519609, PubMed:24240615, PubMed:24464995). In turn, regulates the splicing of many non-coding and protein-coding RNAs including proteins involved in neuronal survival, as well as mRNAs that encode p
   6231..6255    -  protein_bind   attB2: mutant version of attB; recombination site for the Gateway® BP reaction BP Clonase™
   6309..6881    +  intron         β-globin intron: intron from rabbit β-globin gene
   6885..7007    +  CDS            HBB: HBB_COLGU - Experimental evidence at transcript level: Swiss-Prot protein existence level 2. Involved in oxygen transport from the lung to the various peripheral tissues. From Colobus guereza (Mantled guereza) (Eastern black-and-white colobus monkey).
   7078..7133    +  polyA_signal   β-globin poly(A) signal: rabbit β-globin polyadenylation signal (Gil and Proudfoot, 1987)
   7459..7512    -  CDS            lacI (fragment): lac repressor; lacI; The lac repressor binds to the lac operator to inhibit transcription in E. coli. This inhibition can be relieved by adding lactose or isopropyl-β-D-thiogalactopyranoside (IPTG).
   7695..8283    -  rep_origin     ori: high-copy-number ColE1/pMB1/pBR322/pUC origin of replication
   8454..9314    -  CDS            AmpR: β-lactamase; bla; confers resistance to ampicillin, carbenicillin, and related antibiotics
   9315..9419    -  promoter       AmpR promoter: bla
   9555..1       +  CDS            str (fragment) (across the origin): STR_KLEPN - Protein inferred from homology: Swiss-Prot protein existence level 3. The aminoglycoside phosphotransferases achieve inactivation of their antibiotic substrates by phosphorylation. From Klebsiella pneumoniae.
>Addgene plasmid #107846 | pHBS1201 [IBB-GFP-mCherry3E]-[BFP-P2A-TDP43 6xΦ] | depositor full sequence | sequence record 203698 | pHBS1201 [IBB-GFP-mCherry3E]-[BFP-P2A-TDP43 6xΦ] sequence 9643 bps
CGAGTTCATAAGAGAAGAGGGACAGCTATGACTGGGAGTAGTCAGGAGAGGAGGAAAAATCTGGCTAGTA
AAACATGTAAGGAAAATTTTAGGGATGTTAAAGAAAAAAATAACACAAAACAAAATATAAAAAAAATCTA
ACCTCAAGTCAAGGCTTTTCTATGGAATAAGGAATGGACAGCAGGGGGCTGTTTCATATACTGATGACCT
CTTTATAGCCACCTTTGTTCATGGCAGCCAGCATATGGCATATGTTGCCAAACTCTAAACCAAATACTCA
TTCTGATGTTTTAAATGATTTGCCCTCCCATATGTCCTTCCGAGTGAGAGACACAAAAAATTCCCACACA
CTATTGCAATGAAAATAAATTTCCTTTATTACCCAGAAGTCAGATGCTCAAGGGGCTTCATGATGTCCCC
ATAATTTTTGGCAGAGGGAAAAAGATCTCAGTGGTATTTGTGAGCCAGGGCATTGGCCACACCAGCCACC
ACCTTCTGATAGGCAGCCTGCACCTGAGGAGTGAATTCTTTGCCAAAATGATGAGACAGCACAACAACCA
GCACGTTGCCCAGGAGCTGTAGGAAAAAGAAGAAGGCATGAACATGGTTAGCAGAGGGGCCCGGTTTGGA
CTCAGAGTATTTTATCCTCATCTCAAACAGTGTATATCATTGTAACCATAAAGAGAAAGGCAGGATGATT
ACCAGGATGTAGTTGTTTCTACCAATAAGAATATTTCCACGCCAGCCAGAATTTATATGCAGAAATATTC
TACCTTATCATTTAATTATAACAATTGTTCTCTAAAACTGTGCTGAAGTACAATATAATTACCCTGATTG
CCTTGAAAAAAAAGTGATTAGAGAAAGTACTTACAATCTGACAAATAAACGAAAGTGAATTTAAAAATTC
GTTACAAATGCAAGCTAAAGTTTAACGAAAAAAGTTACAGAAAATGAAAAGAAAATAAGAGGAGACAATG
GTTGTCAACAGAGTAGAAAGTGAAAGAAACAAAATTATCATGAGGGTCCATGGTGATACAAGGGACATCT
TCCCATTCTAAACAACACCCTGAAAACTTTGCCCCCTCCATATAACATGAATTTTTCAATAGCGAAAAAG
AAAGAACAATCAAGGGTCCCCAAACTCACCCTGAAGTTCTCAGTCTAGAGGAGGATCAACCACTTTGTAC
AAGAAAGCTGAAGCTAGTTTACTTGTACAGCTCGTCCATGCCGCCGGTGGAGTGGCGGCCCTCGGCGCGT
TCGTACTGTTCCACGATGGTGTAGTCCTCGTTGTGGGAGGTGATGTCCAACTTGATGTTGACGTTGTAGG
CGCCGGGCAGCTGCACGGGCTTCTTGGCCTTGTAGGTGGTCTTGACCTCAGCGTCGTAGTGGCCGCCGTC
CTTCAGCTTCAGCCTCTGCTTGATCTCGCCCTTCAGGGCGCCGTCCTCGGGGTACATCCGCTCGGAGGAG
GCCTCCCAGCCCATGGTCTTCTTCTGCATTACGGGGCCGTCGGAGGGGAAGTTGGTGCCGCGCAGCTTCA
CCTTGTAGATGAACTCGCCGTCCTGCAGGGAGGAGTCCTGGGTCACGGTCACCACGCCGCCGTCCTCGAA
GTTCATCACGCGCTCCCACTTGAAGCCCTCGGGGAAGGACAGCTTCAAGTAGTCGGGGATGTCGGCGGGG
TGCTTCACGTAGGCCTTGGAGCCGTACATGAACTGAGGGGACAGGATGTCCCAGGCGAAGGGCAGGGGGC
CACCCTTGGTCACCTTCAGCTTGGCGGTCTGGGTGCCCTCGTAGGGGCGGCCCTGAGGAAAAAAAAGGAA
AGGGCATGCTCGCCATGTGCAAGATACAGTGTTGAATGTGGTGCAAAATATAAAGATGTGGAAGAAAAAG
CCACTGAAAATAATATGAGGAAATAAAAAACTAGAGTAAATTATCAGTGGAACAATTTCTATTATACAAG
ACACTACACCCATACATTCTCCTAATGCTCATGTAAGAATTTCTCCAAAAATACCTTCCAGCACTACAAA
CTAGAAAAAAAAAGAGACATGGACACCAAATTAAGTTCTTAATAGTGAAGAACAAAAGAACTACCTTGCC
TGCTCCAGTGGATCCAGCAACCGCCAACAACTGTCCTCTTTCTATCTTGAAATTAATATCTTTCAGGACA
GGAGTACCAAGAAGTGAGAAATTACTGAAGAAGAGGCTGTCATCACCATTAGAAGTTTTTCTATTGTTAT
TGTTTTGTTTTGCTTTCTCAAATTATTCCCCAAATCCCTGTTAAAAAAAAACACACACACACACACACAC
ACACACATCAAAAATAAAAGATGAGTTTGTCAGATATTTTCAATAGATGCTTGTTTTATGTACCATACTC
ACCTCGCCCTCGCCCTCGATCTCGAACTCGTGGCCGTTCACGGAGCCCTCCATGTGCACCTTGAAGCGCA
TGAACTCCTTGATGATGGCCATGTTATCCTCCTCGCCCTTGCTGGTTCCGGTGCCTCCACTTTCATCTTC
ACCTTTAGTGATACCGGCTGCCGTCACGAACTCCTTCAGGACCATGTGATCGCGCTTCTCGTTCGGGTCT
TTGCTCAGCGTGGTCTGGGTGCTCAGATAGTGGTTGTCCGGCAGGCGCACCGGGCCGTCGCCGATCGGGG
TGTTCTGCTGTTTGTGGTCGGCTTCCTGCTGGCTGCCGTCCTCAACGTTGTGGCGGATCTTGAAGTTAGC
CTTGATGCCGTTCTTCTGCTTGTCGGCTTCGATACGGACGTTGTGGCTGTTGTGGTTGTACTCCAGCTTG
TGACCCAGGATGTTGCCGTCCTCCTTGAAGTCGTTGCCCTTCAGCTCGATGCGGTTCACCAGGGTGTCGC
CCTCGAACTTCACCTCCGCGCGGGTCTTGTAGGTGCCGTCGTCCTTGAACTCGATGGTGCGCTCCTGGAC
GTAGCCTTCCGGCATGGCGGACTTGAAGAAGTCGTGACGCTTCATGTGGTCCGGGTAGCGGCTGAAGCAC
TGCACGCCGTAGGTCAGGGTGGTCACGAGGGTCGGCCACGGCACCGGCAGCTTGCCGGTGGTGCAGATGA
ACTTCAGGGTCAGCTTGCCCTCGGTGGCATCGCCCTCGCCCTCGCCACGCACGCTGAACTTGTGGCCGTT
TACGTCGCCGTCCAGCTCGACTTTGATAGGCACAGTACCTGTAAATAGTTCCTCTCCTTTACTGGTACCA
TCATCAGGGAATGAGCTTACATTTCTCCTCTTCAGCATCTGGTCATCCTTCTTAGCTTTCCTCAGCTCCA
CATTGACCTCTATTCTGCGACGCCTCATTTCTGTACTGTCTTTTCCCTTGTTCTTGAATCTGTGAAGACG
GGCAGCTGGTGTATTAGCATTCTCGTTGGTGGATCCCATGGTGGCACCGGCCGGTGAATTCTCCAGGCGA
TCTGACGGTTCACTAAACGAGCTCTGCTTATATAGGCCTCCCACCGTACACGCCACCTCGACATACTCGA
GTAGTTATTAATAGTAATCAATTACGGGGTCATTAGTTCATAGCCCATATATGGAGTTCCGCGTTACATA
ACTTACGGTAAATGGCCCGCCTGGCTGACCGCCCAACGACCCCCGCCCATTGACGTCAATAATGACGTAT
GTTCCCATAGTAACGCCAATAGGGACTTTCCATTGACGTCAATGGGTGGAGTATTTACGGTAAACTGCCC
ACTTGGCAGTACATCAAGTGTATCATATGCCAAGTACGCCCCCTATTGACGTCAATGACGGTAAATGGCC
CGCCTGGCATTATGCCCAGTACATGACCTTATGGGACTTTCCTACTTGGCAGTACATCTACGTATTAGTC
ATCGCTATTACCATGGTGATGCGGTTTTGGCAGTACATCAATGGGCGTGGATAGCGGTTTGACTCACGGG
GATTTCCAAGTCTCCACCCCATTGACGTCAATGGGAGTTTGTTTTGGCACCAAAATCAACGGGACTTTCC
AAAATGTCGTAACAACTCCGCCCCATTGACGCAAATGGGCGGTAGGCGTGTACGGTGGGAGGTCTATATA
AGCAGAGCTGGTTTAGTGAACCGTCAGATCCGCTAGGGATCCTCTAGTCAGCTGACGCGTTACCACCGGT
GCCACCATGGGAAGCGAGCTGATTAAGGAGAACATGCACATGAAGCTGTACATGGAGGGCACCGTGGACA
ACCATCACTTCAAGTGCACATCCGAGGGCGAAGGCAAGCCCTACGAGGGCACCCAGACCATGAGAATCAA
GGTGGTCGAGGGCGGCCCTCTCCCCTTCGCCTTCGACATCCTGGCTACTAGCTTCCTCTACGGCAGCAAG
ACCTTCATCAACCACACCCAGGGCATCCCCGACTTCTTCAAGCAGTCCTTCCCTGAGGGCTTCACATGGG
AGAGAGTCACCACATACGAAGACGGGGGCGTGCTGACCGCTACCCAGGACACCAGCCTCCAGGACGGCTG
CCTCATCTACAACGTCAAGATCAGAGGGGTGAACTTCACATCCAACGGCCCTGTGATGCAGAAGAAAACA
CTCGGCTGGGAGGCCTTCACCGAGACGCTGTACCCCGCTGACGGCGGCCTGGAAGGCAGAAACGACATGG
CCCTGAAGCTCGTGGGCGGGAGCCATCTGATCGCAAACGCCAAGACCACATATAGATCCAAGAAACCCGC
TAAGAACCTCAAGATGCCTGGCGTCTACTATGTGGACTACAGACTGGAAAGAATCAAGGAGGCCAACAAC
GAGACCTACGTCGAGCAGCACGAGGTGGCAGTGGCCAGATACTGCGACCTCCCTAGCAAACTGGGGCACA
AGCTTAATTCCGGACTCAGATCTCGAGCTCAAGCTTCGAATTCTGCAGTCGACGGTACCGCGGGCCCGGG
ATCCACCGGATCTAGAGGAGGAAGCGGAGCTACTAACTTCAGCCTGCTGAAGCAGGCTGGAGACGTGGAG
GAGAACCCTGGACCTATGTCTGAATATATTCGGGTAACCGAAGATGAGAACGATGAGCCCATTGAAATAC
CATCGGAAGACGATGGGACGGTGCTGCTCTCCACGGTTACAGCCCAGTTTCCAGGGGCGTGTGGGCTTCG
CTACAGGAATCCAGTGTCTCAGTGTATGAGAGGTGTCCGGCTGGTAGAAGGAATTCTGCATGCCCCAGAT
GCTGGCTGGGGAAATCTGGTGTATGTTGTCAACTATCCAAAAGATAACAAAAGAAAAATGGATGAGACAG
ATGCTTCATCAGCAGTGAAAGTGAAAAGAGCAGTCCAGAAAACATCCGATTTAATAGTGTTGGGTCTCCC
ATGGAAAACAACCGAACAGGACCTGAAAGAGTATTTTAGTACCTTTGGAGAAGTTCTTATGGTGCAGGTC
AAGAAAGATCTTAAGACTGGTCATTCAAAGGGGTTTGGCTTTGTTCGTTTTACGGAATATGAAACACAAG
TGAAAGTAATGTCACAGCGACATATGATAGATGGACGATGGTGTGACTGCAAACTTCCTAATTCTAAGCA
AAGCCAAGATGAGCCTTTGAGAAGCAGAAAAGTGTTTGTGGGGCGCTGTACAGAGGACATGACTGAGGAT
GAGCTGCGGGAGTTCTTCTCTCAGTACGGGGATGTGATGGATGTCTTCATCCCCAAGCCATTCAGGGCCT
TTGCCTTTGTTACATTTGCAGATGATCAGATTGCGCAGTCTCTTTGTGGAGAGGACTTGATCATTAAAGG
AATCAGCGTTCATATATCCAATGCCGAACCTAAGCATAACAGTAATAGGCAGCTAGAGCGCTCCGGGCGC
GGCAATCCGTTTGGCGGCGGGTTCGGAAACCAGAATTCAAGGGGTGGCGGCGCCGGAGGGGGATTTGGAC
TGGGTAATAATCAGGGTTCTAATATGGGTGGCGGTATGAACGCGTTTGGGTTCAGCATCAACCCTGCTAT
GATGGCGGCTGCACAGGCGGCTCTGCAGTCATCATGGGGTATGATGGGCATGCTGGCGTCACAGCAGAAC
CAGTCCGGCCCGAGCGGAAACAATCAGAATCAAGGTAATATGCAGCGTGAGCCAAACCAGGCGTTTGGAT
ATTCCAGTGGGAATAACTCTGGAAGTAATAGCGGCGCAGCCATCGGGTGGGGCTCTGCCAGCAATGCGGG
ATCAGGGAGTAATGGCTTTGGCGGTTTTGGTGGGTGGGGGATGTCATCGATGGATAGTAAGTCAAGCTAG
ACCCAGCTTTCTTGTACAAAGTGGTTGATCCTCTACTAGTAAGCTTGCATGCGATATCTCTAGACTGAGA
ACTTCAGGGTGAGTTTGGGGACCCTTGATTGTTCTTTCTTTTTCGCTATTGAAAAATTCATGTTATATGG
AGGGGGCAAAGTTTTCAGGGTGTTGTTTAGAATGGGAAGATGTCCCTTGTATCACCATGGACCCTCATGA
TAATTTTGTTTCTTTCACTTTCTACTCTGTTGACAACCATTGTCTCCTCTTATTTTCTTTTCATTTTCTG
TAACTTTTTTCGTTAAACTTTAGCTTGCATTTGTAACGAATTTTTAAATTCACTTTCGTTTATTTGTCAG
ATTGTAAGTACTTTCTCTAATCACTTTTTTTTCAAGGCAATCAGGGTAATTATATTGTACTTCAGCACAG
TTTTAGAGAACAATTGTTATAATTAAATGATAAGGTAGAATATTTCTGCATATAAATTCTGGCTGGCGTG
GAAATATTCTTATTGGTAGAAACAACTACATCCTGGTAATCATCCTGCCTTTCTCTTTATGGTTACAATG
ATATACACTGTTTGAGATGAGGATAAAATACTCTGAGTCCAAACCGGGCCCCTCTGCTAACCATGTTCAT
GCCTTCTTCTTTTTCCTACAGCTCCTGGGCAACGTGCTGGTTGTTGTGCTGTCTCATCATTTTGGCAAAG
AATTCACTCCTCAGGTGCAGGCTGCCTATCAGAAGGTGGTGGCTGGTGTGGCCAATGCCCTGGCTCACAA
ATACCACTGAGATCTTTTTCCCTCTGCCAAAAATTATGGGGACATCATGAAGCCCCTTGAGCATCTGACT
TCTGGGTAATAAAGGAAATTTATTTTCATTGCAATAGTGTGTGGGAATTTTTTGTGTCTCTCACTCGGAA
GGACATATGGGAGGGCAAATCATTTAAAACATCAGAATGAGTATTTGGTTTAGAGTTTGGCAACATATGC
CATATGCTGGCTGCCATGAACAAAGGTGGCTATAAAGAGGTCATCAGTATATGAAACAGCCCCCTGCTGT
CCATTCCTTATTCCATAGAAAAGCCTTGACTTGAGGTTAGATTTTTTTTATATTTTGTTTTGTGTTATTT
TTTTCTTTAACATCCCTAAAATTTTCCTTACATGTTTTACTAGCCAGATTTTTCCTCCTCTCCTGACTAC
TCCCAGTCATAGCTGTCCCTCTTCTCTTATGAACTCGACTGCATTAATGAATCGGCCAACGCGCGGGGAG
AGGCGGTTTGCGTATTGGGCGCTCTTCCGCTTCCTCGCTCACTGACTCGCTGCGCTCGGTCGTTCGGCTG
CGGCGAGCGGTATCAGCTCACTCAAAGGCGGTAATACGGTTATCCACAGAATCAGGGGATAACGCAGGAA
AGAACATGTGAGCAAAAGGCCAGCAAAAGGCCAGGAACCGTAAAAAGGCCGCGTTGCTGGCGTTTTTCCA
TAGGCTCCGCCCCCCTGACGAGCATCACAAAAATCGACGCTCAAGTCAGAGGTGGCGAAACCCGACAGGA
CTATAAAGATACCAGGCGTTTCCCCCTGGAAGCTCCCTCGTGCGCTCTCCTGTTCCGACCCTGCCGCTTA
CCGGATACCTGTCCGCCTTTCTCCCTTCGGGAAGCGTGGCGCTTTCTCAATGCTCACGCTGTAGGTATCT
CAGTTCGGTGTAGGTCGTTCGCTCCAAGCTGGGCTGTGTGCACGAACCCCCCGTTCAGCCCGACCGCTGC
GCCTTATCCGGTAACTATCGTCTTGAGTCCAACCCGGTAAGACACGACTTATCGCCACTGGCAGCAGCCA
CTGGTAACAGGATTAGCAGAGCGAGGTATGTAGGCGGTGCTACAGAGTTCTTGAAGTGGTGGCCTAACTA
CGGCTACACTAGAAGGACAGTATTTGGTATCTGCGCTCTGCTGAAGCCAGTTACCTTCGGAAAAAGAGTT
GGTAGCTCTTGATCCGGCAAACAAACCACCGCTGGTAGCGGTGGTTTTTTTGTTTGCAAGCAGCAGATTA
CGCGCAGAAAAAAAGGATCTCAAGAAGATCCTTTGATCTTTTCTACGGGGTCTGACGCTCAGTGGAACGA
AAACTCACGTTAAGGGATTTTGGTCATGAGATTATCAAAAAGGATCTTCACCTAGATCCTTTTAAATTAA
AAATGAAGTTTTAAATCAATCTAAAGTATATATGAGTAAACTTGGTCTGACAGTTACCAATGCTTAATCA
GTGAGGCACCTATCTCAGCGATCTGTCTATTTCGTTCATCCATAGTTGCCTGACTCCCCGTCGTGTAGAT
AACTACGATACGGGAGGGCTTACCATCTGGCCCCAGTGCTGCAATGATACCGCGAGACCCACGCTCACCG
GCTCCAGATTTATCAGCAATAAACCAGCCAGCCGGAAGGGCCGAGCGCAGAAGTGGTCCTGCAACTTTAT
CCGCCTCCATCCAGTCTATTAATTGTTGCCGGGAAGCTAGAGTAAGTAGTTCGCCAGTTAATAGTTTGCG
CAACGTTGTTGCCATTGCTACAGGCATCGTGGTGTCACGCTCGTCGTTTGGTATGGCTTCATTCAGCTCC
GGTTCCCAACGATCAAGGCGAGTTACATGATCCCCCATGTTGTGCAAAAAAGCGGTTAGCTCCTTCGGTC
CTCCGATCGTTGTCAGAAGTAAGTTGGCCGCAGTGTTATCACTCATGGTTATGGCAGCACTGCATAATTC
TCTTACTGTCATGCCATCCGTAAGATGCTTTTCTGTGACTGGTGAGTACTCAACCAAGTCATTCTGAGAA
TAGTGTATGCGGCGACCGAGTTGCTCTTGCCCGGCGTCAATACGGGATAATACCGCGCCACATAGCAGAA
CTTTAAAAGTGCTCATCATTGGAAAACGTTCTTCGGGGCGAAAACTCTCAAGGATCTTACCGCTGTTGAG
ATCCAGTTCGATGTAACCCACTCGTGCACCCAACTGATCTTCAGCATCTTTTACTTTCACCAGCGTTTCT
GGGTGAGCAAAAACAGGAAGGCAAAATGCCGCAAAAAAGGGAATAAGGGCGACACGGAAATGTTGAATAC
TCATACTCTTCCTTTTTCAATATTATTGAAGCATTTATCAGGGTTATTGTCTCATGAGCGGATACATATT
TGAATGTATTTAGAAAAATAAACAAATAGGGGTTCCGCGCACATTTCCCCGAAAAGTGCCACCTGACGTC
TAAGAAACCATTATTATCATGACATTAACCTATAAAAATAGGCGTATCACGAGGCCCTTTCGTCTTCACT
CGACGCTGGTCGAGCTGATACTTCCCGTCCGCCAGGGGACATGCCGGCGATGCTGAAGGTCGCGCGCATT
CCCGATGAAGAGGCCGGTTACCGCCTGTTGACCTGGTGGGACGGGCAGGGCGC
