>Addgene plasmid #107846 | pHBS1201 [IBB-GFP-mCherry3E]-[BFP-P2A-TDP43 6xΦ] | addgene partial sequence | sequence record 208297 | Addgene Partial NGS Result
ACAGCTCGTCCATGCCGCCGGTGGAGTGGCGGCCCTCGGCGCGTTCGTACTGTTCCACGATGGTGTAGTC
CTCGTTGTGGGAGGTGATGTCCAACTTGATGTTGACGTTGTAGGCGCCGGGCAGCTGCACGGGCTTCTTG
GCCTTGTAGGTGGTCTTGACCTCAGCGTCGTAGTGGCCGCCGTCCTTCAGCTTCAGCCTCTGCTTGATCT
CGCCCTTCAGGGCGCCGTCCTCGGGGTACATCCGCTCGGAGGAGGCCTCCCAGCCCATGGTCTTCTTCTG
CATTACGGGGCCGTCGGAGGGGAAGTTGGTGCCGCGCAGCTTCACCTTGTAGATGAACTCGCCGTCCTGC
AGGGAGGAGTCCTGGGTCACGGTCACCACGCCGCCGTCCTCGAAGTTCATCACGCGCTCCCACTTGAAGC
CCTCGGGGAAGGACAGCTTCAAGTAGTCGGGGATGTCGGCGGGGTGCTTCACGTAGGCCTTGGAGCCGTA
CATGAACTGAGGGGACAGGATGTCCCAGGCGAAGGGCAGGGGGCCACCCTTGGTCACCTTCAGCTTGGCG
GTCTGGGTGCCCTCGTAGGGGCGGCCCTGAGGAAAAAAAAGGAAAGGGCATGCTCGCCATGTGCAAGATA
CAGTGTTGAATGTGGTGCAAAATATAAAGATGTGGAAGAAAAAGCCACTGAAAATAATATGAGGAAATAA
AAAACTAGAGTAAATTATCAGTGGAACAATTTCTATTATACAAGACACTACACCCATACATTCTCCTAAT
GCTCATGTAAGAATTTCTCCAAAAATACCTTCCAGCACTACAAACTAGAAAAAAAAAGAGACATGGACAC
CAAATTAAGTTCTTAATAGTGAAGAACAAAAGAACTACCTTGCCTGCTCCAGTGGATCCAGCAACCGCCA
ACAACTGTCCTCTTTCTATCTTGAAATTAATATCTTTCAGGACAGGAGTACCAAGAAGTGAGAAATTACT
GAAGAAGAGGCTGTCATCACCATTAGAAGTTTTTCTATTGTTATTGTTTTGTTTTGCTTTCTCAAATTAT
TCCCCAAATCCCTGTTAAAAAAAAACACACACACACACACACACACACACATCAAAAATAAAAGATGAGT
TTGTCAGATATTTTCAATAGATGCTTGTTTTATGTACCATACTCACCTCGCCCTCGCCCTCGATCTCGAA
CTCGTGGCCGTTCACGGAGCCCTCCATGTGCACCTTGAAGCGCATGAACTCCTTGATGATGGCCATGTTA
TCCTCCTCGCCCTTGCTGGTTCCGGTGCCTCCACTTTCATCTTCACCTTTAGTGATACCGGCTGCCGTCA
CGAACTCCTTCAGGACCATGTGATCGCGCTTCTCGTTCGGGTCTTTGCTCAGCGTGGTCTGGGTGCTCAG
ATAGTGGTTGTCCGGCAGGCGCACCGGGCCGTCGCCGATCGGGGTGTTCTGCTGTTTGTGGTCGGCTTCC
TGCTGGCTGCCGTCCTCAACGTTGTGGCGGATCTTGAAGTTAGCCTTGATGCCGTTCTTCTGCTTGTCGG
CTTCGATACGGACGTTGTGGCTGTTGTGGTTGTACTCCAGCTTGTGACCCAGGATGTTGCCGTCCTCCTT
GAAGTCGTTGCCCTTCAGCTCGATGCGGTTCACCAGGGTGTCGCCCTCGAACTTCACCTCCGCGCGGGTC
TTGTAGGTGCCGTCGTCCTTGAACTCGATGGTGCGCTCCTGGACGTAGCCTTCCGGCATGGCGGACTTGA
AGAAGTCGTGACGCTTCATGTGGTCCGGGTAGCGGCTGAAGCACTGCACGCCGTAGGTCAGGGTGGTCAC
GAGGGTCGGCCACGGCACCGGCAGCTTGCCGGTGGTGCAGATGAACTTCAGGGTCAGCTTGCCCTCGGTG
GCATCGCCCTCGCCCTCGCCACGCACGCTGAACTTGTGGCCGTTTACGTCGCCGTCCAGCTCGACTTTGA
TAGGCACAGTACCTGTAAATAGTTCCTCTCCTTTACTGGTACCATCATCAGGGAATGAGCTTACATTTCT
CCTCTTCAGCATCTGGTCATCCTTCTTAGCTTTCCTCAGCTCCACATTGACCTCTATTCTGCGACGCCTC
ATTTCTGTACTGTCTTTTCCCTTGTTCTTGAATCTGTGAAGACGGGCAGCTGGTGTATTAGCATTCTCGT
TGGTGGATCCCATGGTGGCACCGGTGAATTCTCCAGGCGATCTGACGGTTCACTAAACGAGCTCTGCTTA
TATAGGCCTCCCACCGTACACGCCACCTCGACATACTCGAGTAGTTATTAATAGTAATCAATTACGGGGT
CATTAGTTCATAGCCCATATATGGAGTTCCGCGTTACATAACTTACGGTAAATGGCCCGCCTGGCTGACC
GCCCAACGACCCCCGCCCATTGACGTCAATAATGACGTATGTTCCCATAGTAACGCCAATAGGGACTTTC
CATTGACGTCAATGGGTGGAGTATTTACGGTAAACTGCCCACTTGGCAGTACATCAAGTGTATCATATGC
CAAGTACGCCCCCTATTGACGTCAATGACGGTAAATGGCCCGCCTGGCATTATGCCCAGTACATGACCTT
ATGGGACTTTCCTACTTGGCAGTACATCTACGTATTAGTCATCGCTATTACCATGGTGATGCGGTTTTGG
CAGTACATCAATGGGCGTGGATAGCGGTTTGACTCACGGGGATTTCCAAGTCTCCACCCCATTGACGTCA
ATGGGAGTTTGTTTTGGCACCAAAATCAACGGGACTTTCCAAAATGTCGTAACAACTCCGCCCCATTGAC
GCAAATGGGCGGTAGGCGTGTACGGTGGGAGGTCTATATAAGCAGAGCTGGTTTAGTGAACCGTCAGATC
CGCTAGGGATCCTCTAGTCAGCTGACGCGTTACCACCGGTGCCACCATGGGAAGCGAGCTGATTAAGGAG
AACATGCACATGAAGCTGTACATGGAGGGCACCGTGGACAACCATCACTTCAAGTGCACATCCGAGGGCG
AAGGCAAGCCCTACGAGGGCACCCAGACCATGAGAATCAAGGTGGTCGAGGGCGGCCCTCTCCCCTTCGC
CTTCGACATCCTGGCTACTAGCTTCCTCTACGGCAGCAAGACCTTCATCAACCACACCCAGGGCATCCCC
GACTTCTTCAAGCAGTCCTTCCCTGAGGGCTTCACATGGGAGAGAGTCACCACATACGAAGACGGGGGCG
TGCTGACCGCTACCCAGGACACCAGCCTCCAGGACGGCTGCCTCATCTACAACGTCAAGATCAGAGGGGT
GAACTTCACATCCAACGGCCCTGTGATGCAGAAGAAAACACTCGGCTGGGAGGCCTTCACCGAGACGCTG
TACCCCGCTGACGGCGGCCTGGAAGGCAGAAACGACATGGCCCTGAAGCTCGTGGGCGGGAGCCATCTGA
TCGCAAACGCCAAGACCACATATAGATCCAAGAAACCCGCTAAGAACCTCAAGATGCCTGGCGTCTACTA
TGTGGACTACAGACTGGAAAGAATCAAGGAGGCCAACAACGAGACCTACGTCGAGCAGCACGAGGTGGCA
GTGGCCAGATACTGCGACCTCCCTAGCAAACTGGGGCACAAGCTTAATTCCGGACTCAGATCTCGAGCTC
AAGCTTCGAATTCTGCAGTCGACGGTACCGCGGGCCCGGGATCCACCGGATCTAGAGGAGGAAGCGGAGC
TACTAACTTCAGCCTGCTGAAGCAGGCTGGAGACGTGGAGGAGAACCCTGGACCTATGTCTGAATATATT
CGGGTAACCGAAGATGAGAACGATGAGCCCATTGAAATACCATCGGAAGACGATGGGACGGTGCTGCTCT
CCACGGTTACAGCCCAGTTTCCAGGGGCGTGTGGGCTTCGCTACAGGAATCCAGTGTCTCAGTGTATGAG
AGGTGTCCGGCTGGTAGAAGGAATTCTGCATGCCCCAGATGCTGGCTGGGGAAATCTGGTGTATGTTGTC
AACTATCCAAAAGATAACAAAAGAAAAATGGATGAGACAGATGCTTCATCAGCAGTGAAAGTGAAAAGAG
CAGTCCAGAAAACATCCGATTTAATAGTGTTGGGTCTCCCATGGAAAACAACCGAACAGGACCTGAAAGA
GTATTTTAGTACCTTTGGAGAAGTTCTTATGGTGCAGGTCAAGAAAGATCTTAAGACTGGTCATTCAAAG
GGGTTTGGCTTTGTTCGTTTTACGGAATATGAAACACAAGTGAAAGTAATGTCACAGCGACATATGATAG
ATGGACGATGGTGTGACTGCAAACTTCCTAATTCTAAGCAAAGCCAAGATGAGCCTTTGAGAAGCAGAAA
AGTGTTTGTGGGGCGCTGTACAGAGGACATGACTGAGGATGAGCTGCGGGAGTTCTTCTCTCAGTACGGG
GATGTGATGGATGTCTTCATCCCCAAGCCATTCAGGGCCTTTGCCTTTGTTACATTTGCAGATGATCAGA
TTGCGCAGTCTCTTTGTGGAGAGGACTTGATCATTAAAGGAATCAGCGTTCATATATCCAATGCCGAACC
TAAGCATAACAGTAATAGGCAGCTAGAGCGCTCCGGGCGCGGCAATCCGTTTGGCGGCGGGTTCGGAAAC
CAGAATTCAAGGGGTGGCGGCGCCGGAGGGGGATTTGGACTGGGTAATAATCAGGGTTCTAATATGGGTG
GCGGTATGAACGCGTTTGGGTTCAGCATCAACCCTGCTATGATGGCGGCTGCACAGGCGGCTCTGCAGTC
ATCATGGGGTATGATGGGCATGCTGGCGTCACAGCAGAACCAGTCCGGCCCGAGCGGAAACAATCAGAAT
CAAGGTAATATGCAGCGTGAGCCAAACCAGGCGTTTGGATATTCCAGTGGGAATAACTCTGGAAGTAATA
GCGGCGCAGCCATCGGGTGGGGCTCTGCCAGCAATGCGGGATCAGGGAGTAATGGCTTTGGCGGTTTTGG
TGGGTGGGGGATGTCATCGATGGATAGTAAGTCAAGCTAGACCCAGCTTTCTTGTACAAAGTGGTTGATC
CTCTAGACTGAGAACTTCAGGGTGAGTTTGGGGACCCTTGATTGTTCTTTCTTTTTCGCTATTGTAAAAT
TCATGTTATATGGAGGGGGCAAAGTTTTCAGGGTGTTGTTTAGAATGGGAAGATGTCCCTTGTATCACCA
TGGACCCTCATGATAATTTTGTTTCTTTCACTTTCTACTCTGTTGACAACCATTGTCTCCTCTTATTTTC
TTTTCATTTTCTGTAACTTTTTCGTTAAACTTTAGCTTGCATTTGTAACGAATTTTTAAATTCACTTTTG
TTTATTTGTCAGATTGTAAGTACTTTCTCTAATCACTTTTTTTTCAAGGCAATCAGGGTATATTATATTG
TACTTCAGCACAGTTTTAGAGAACAATTGTTATAATTAAATGATAAGGTAGAATATTTCTGCATATAAAT
TCTGGCTGGCGTGGAAATATTCTTATTGGTAGAAACAACTACACCCTGGTCATCATCCTGCCTTTCTCTT
TATGGTTACAATGATATACACTGTTTGAGATGAGGATAAAATACTCTGAGTCCAAACCGGGCCCCTCTGC
TAACCATGTTCATGCCTTCTTCTCTTTCCTACAGCTCCTGGGCAACGTGCTGGTTGTTGTGCTGTCTCAT
CATTTTGGCAAAGAATTCACTCCTCAGGTGCAGGCTGCCTATCAGAAGGTGGTGGCTGGTGTGGCCAATG
CCCTGGCTCACAAATACCACTGAGATCTTTTTCCCTCTGCCAAAAATTATGGGGACATCATGAAGCCCCT
TGAGCATCTGACTTCTGGCTAATAAAGGAAATTTATTTTCATTGCAATAGTGTGTTGGAATTTTTTGTGT
CTCTCACTCGGAAGGACATATGGGAGGGCAAATCATTTAAAACATCAGAATGAGTATTTGGTTTAGAGTT
TGGCAACATATGCCCATATGCTGGCTGCCATGAACAAAGGTTGGCTATAAAGAGGTCATCAGTATATGAA
ACAGCCCCCTGCTGTCCATTCCTTATTCCATAGAAAAGCCTTGACTTGAGGTTAGATTTTTTTTATATTT
TGTTTTGTGTTATTTTTTTCTTTAACATCCCTAAAATTTTCCTTACATGTTTTACTAGCCAGATTTTTCC
TCCTCTCCTGACTACTCCCAGTCATAGCTGTCCCTCTTCTCTTATGGAGATCCCTCGACTGCATTAATGA
ATCGGCCAACGCGCGGGGAGAGGCGGTTTGCGTATTGGGCGCTCTTCCGCTTCCTCGCTCACTGACTCGC
TGCGCTCGGTCGTTCGGCTGCGGCGAGCGGTATCAGCTCACTCAAAGGCGGTAATACGGTTATCCACAGA
ATCAGGGGATAACGCAGGAAAGAACATGTGAGCAAAAGGCCAGCAAAAGGCCAGGAACCGTAAAAAGGCC
GCGTTGCTGGCGTTTTTCCATAGGCTCCGCCCCCCTGACGAGCATCACAAAAATCGACGCTCAAGTCAGA
GGTGGCGAAACCCGACAGGACTATAAAGATACCAGGCGTTTCCCCCTGGAAGCTCCCTCGTGCGCTCTCC
TGTTCCGACCCTGCCGCTTACCGGATACCTGTCCGCCTTTCTCCCTTCGGGAAGCGTGGCGCTTTCTCAT
AGCTCACGCTGTAGGTATCTCAGTTCGGTGTAGGTCGTTCGCTCCAAGCTGGGCTGTGTGCACGAACCCC
CCGTTCAGCCCGACCGCTGCGCCTTATCCGGTAACTATCGTCTTGAGTCCAACCCGGTAAGACACGACTT
ATCGCCACTGGCAGCAGCCACTGGTAACAGGATTAGCAGAGCGAGGTATGTAGGCGGTGCTACAGAGTTC
TTGAAGTGGTGGCCTAACTACGGCTACACTAGAAGAACAGTATTTGGTATCTGCGCTCTGCTGAAGCCAG
TTACCTTCGGAAAAAGAGTTGGTAGCTCTTGATCCGGCAAACAAACCACCGCTGGTAGCGGTGGTTTTTT
TGTTTGCAAGCAGCAGATTACGCGCAGAAAAAAAGGATCTCAAGAAGATCCTTTGATCTTTTCTACGGGG
TCTGACGCTCAGTGGAACGAAAACTCACGTTAAGGGATTTTGGTCATGAGATTATCAAAAAGGATCTTCA
CCTAGATCCTTTTAAATTAAAAATGAAGTTTTAAATCAATCTAAAGTATATATGAGTAAACTTGGTCTGA
CAGTTACCAATGCTTAATCAGTGAGGCACCTATCTCAGCGATCTGTCTATTTCGTTCATCCATAGTTGCC
TGACTCCCCGTCGTGTAGATAACTACGATACGGGAGGGCTTACCATCTGGCCCCAGTGCTGCAATGATAC
CGCGAGACCCACGCTCACCGGCTCCAGATTTATCAGCAATAAACCAGCCAGCCGGAAGGGCCGAGCGCAG
AAGTGGTCCTGCAACTTTATCCGCCTCCATCCAGTCTATTAATTGTTGCCGGGAAGCTAGAGTAAGTAGT
TCGCCAGTTAATAGTTTGCGCAACGTTGTTGCCATTGCTACAGGCATCGTGGTGTCACGCTCGTCGTTTG
GTATGGCTTCATTCAGCTCCGGTTCCCAACGATCAAGGCGAGTTACATGATCCCCCATGTTGTGCAAAAA
AGCGGTTAGCTCCTTCGGTCCTCCGATCGTTGTCAGAAGTAAGTTGGCCGCAGTGTTATCACTCATGGTT
ATGGCAGCACTGCATAATTCTCTTACTGTCATGCCATCCGTAAGATGCTTTTCTGTGACTGGTGAGTACT
CAACCAAGTCATTCTGAGAATAGTGTATGCGGCGACCGAGTTGCTCTTGCCCGGCGTCAACACGGGATAA
TACCGCGCCACATAGCAGAACTTTAAAAGTGCTCATCATTGGAAAACGTTCTTCGGGGCGAAAACTCTCA
AGGATCTTACCGCTGTTGAGATCCAGTTCGATGTAACCCACTCGTGCACCCAACTGATCTTCAGCATCTT
TTACTTTCACCAGCGTTTCTGGGTGAGCAAAAACAGGAAGGCAAAATGCCGCAAAAAAGGGAATAAGGGC
GACACGGAAATGTTGAATACTCATACTCTTCCTTTTTCAATATTATTGAAGCATTTATCAGGGTTATTGT
CTCATGAGCGGATACATATTTGAATGTATTTAGAAAAATAAACAAATAGGGGTTCCGCGCACATTTCCCC
GAAAAGTGCCACCTGACGTCTAAGAAACCATTATTATCATGACATTAACCTATAAAAATAGGCGTATCAC
GAGGCCCTTTCGTCTTCACTCGACGCGGCCAGCTTGGTCGAGCTGGATACTTCCCGTCCGCCAGGGGGAC
ATGCCGGCGATGCTGAAGGTCGCGCGCATTCCCGATGAAGAGGCCGGTTACCGCCTGTTGACCTGGTGGG
ACGGGCAGGGCGC
